>Addgene plasmid #184494 | PLEX_313 GFP | addgene full sequence | sequence record 364999 | Addgene NGS Result
GTTAGGGGCGGGATGGGCGGAGTTAGGGGCGGGATAGCTAGAGCCAGACATGATAAGATACATTGATGAG
TTTGGACAAACCACAACTAGAATGCAGTGAAAAAAATGCTTTATTTGTGAAATTTGTGATGCTATTGCTT
TATTTGTAACCATTATAAGCTGCAATAAACAAGTTCCTCTCACTCTCTGATATTCATTTCTTTGCAAGTT
ATAAATACTGAATAATAAGATGACATGAACTACTATACGTACTGCTAGAGATTTTCCACACTGACTAAAA
GGGTCTGAGGGATCTCTAGTTACCAGAGTCACACAACAGACGGGCACACACTACTTGAAGCACTCAAGGC
AAGCTTTATTGAGGCTTAAGCAGTGGGTTCCCTAGTTAGCCAGAGAGCTCCCAGGCTCAGATCTGGTCTA
ACCAGAGAGACCCAGTACAAGCAAAAAGCAGATCTTGTCTTCGTTGGGAGTGAATTAGCCCTTCCAGTCC
CCCCTTTTCTTTTAAAAAGTGGCTAAGATCTACAGCTGCCTTGTAAGTCATTGGTCTTAAAGTCGACGCG
GGGAGGCGGCCCAAAGGGAGATCCGACTCGTCTGAGGGCGAAGGCGAAGACGCGGAAGAGGCCGCAGAGC
CGGCAGCAGGCCGCGGGAAGGAAGGTCCGCTGGATTGAGGGCCGAAGGGACGTAGCAGAAGGACGTCCCG
CGCAGAATCCAGGTGGCAACACAGGCGAGCAGCCAAGGAAAGGACGATGATTTCCCCGACAACACCACGG
AATTGTCAGTGCCCAACAGCCGAGCCCCTGTCCAGCAGCGGGCAAGGCAGGCGGCGATGAGTTCCGCCGT
GGCAATAGGGAGGGGGAAAGCGAAAGTCCCGGAAAGGAGCTGACAGGTGGTGGCAATGCCCCAACCAGTG
GGGGTTGCGTCAGCAAACACAGTGCACACCACGCCACGTTGCCTGACAACGGGCCACAACTCCTCATAAA
GAGACAGCAACCAGGATTTATACAAGGAGGAGAAAATGAAAGCCATACGGGAAGCAATAGCATGATACAA
AGGCATTAAAGCAGCGTATCCACATAGCGTAAAAGGAGCAACATAGTTAAGAATACCAGTCAATCTTTCA
CAAATTTTGTAATCCAGAGGTTGATTGTCGACTTAACGCGTTGATTGTCGACTTAACCGGTACTAGTTCA
TTACTACGTAGAATCGAGACCGAGGAGAGGGTTAGGGATAGGCTTACCGATATCAACCACTTTGTACAAG
AAAGCTGGGTCGGCGCGCCCACCCTTGGACTTGTACAGCTCGTCCATGCCGAGAGTGATCCCGGCGGCGG
TCACGAACTCCAGCAGGACCATGTGATCGCGCTTCTCGTTGGGGTCTTTGCTCAGGGCGGACTGGGTGCT
CAGGTAGTGGTTGTCGGGCAGCAGCACGGGGCCGTCGCCGATGGGGGTGTTCTGCTGGTAGTGGTCGGCG
AGCTGCACGCTGCCGTCCTCGATGTTGTGGCGGATCTTGAAGTTCGCCTTGATGCCGTTCTTCTGCTTGT
CGGCCATGATATAGACGTTGTGGCTGTTGTAGTTGTACTCCAGCTTGTGCCCCAGGATGTTGCCGTCCTC
CTTGAAGTCGATGCCCTTCAGCTCGATGCGGTTCACCAGGGTGTCGCCCTCGAACTTCACCTCGGCGCGG
GTCTTGTAGTTGCCGTCGTCCTTGAAGAAGATGGTGCGCTCCTGGACGTAGCCTTCGGGCATGGCGGACT
TGAAGAAGTCGTGCTGCTTCATGTGGTCGGGGTAGCGGCTGAAGCACTGCACGCCGTAGGTCAGGGTGGT
CACGAGGGTGGGCCAGGGCACGGGCAGCTTGCCGGTGGTGCAGATGAACTTCAGGGTCAGCTTGCCGTAG
GTGGCATCGCCCTCGCCCTCGCCAGACACGCTGAACTTGTGGCCGTTTACGTCGCCGTCCAGCTCGACCA
GGATGGGCACCACCCCGGTGAACAGCTCCTCGCCCTTGCTCACCATGGTGAAGGGGGCGGCCGCGGAGCC
TGCTTTTTTGTACAAACTTGTTGATCAATCGATGCTAGCCTCACGACACCTGAAATGGAAGAAAAAAACT
TTGAACCACTGTCTGAGGCTTGAGAATGAACCAAGATCCAAACTCAAAAAGGGCAAATTCCAAGGAGAAT
TACATCAAGTGCCAAGCTGGCCTAACTTCAGTCTCCACCCACTCAGTGTGGGGAAACTCCATCGCATAAA
ACCCCTCCCCCCAACCTAAAGACGACGTACTCCAAAAGCTCGAGAACTAATCGAGGTGCCTGGACGGCGC
CCGGTACTCCGTGGAGTCACATGAAGCGACGGCTGAGGACGGAAAGGCCCTTTTCCTTTGTGTGGGTGAC
TCACCCGCCCGCTCTCCCGAGCGCCGCGTCCTCCATTTTGAGCTCCCTGCAGCAGGGCCGGGAAGCGGCC
ATCTTTCCGCTCACGCAACTGGTGCCGACCGGGCCAGCCTTGCCGCCCAGGGCGGGGCGATACACGGCGG
CGCGAGGCCAGGCACCAGAGCAGGCCGGCCAGCTTGAGACTACCCCCGTCCGATTCTCGGTGGCCGCGCT
CGCAGGCCCCGCCTCGCCGAACATGTGCGCTGGGACGCACGGGCCCCGTCGCCGCCCGCGGCCCCAAAAA
CCGAAATACCAGTGTGCAGATCTTGGCCCGCATTTACAAGACTATCTTGCCAGAAAAAAAGCGTCGCAGC
AGGTCATCAAAAATTTTAAATGGCTAGAGACTTATCGAAAGCAGCGAGACAGGCGCGAAGGTGCCACCAG
ATTCGCACGCGGCGGCCCCAGCGCCCAGGCCAGGCCTCAACTCAAGCACGAGGCGAAGGGGCTCCTTAAG
CGCAAGGCCTCGAACTCTCCCACCCACTTCCAACCCGAAGCTCGGGATCAAGAATCACGTACTGCAGCCA
GGTGGAAGTAATTCAAGGCACGCAAGGGCCATAACCCGTAAAGAGGCCAGGCCCGCGGGAACCACACACG
GCACTTACCTGTGTTCTGGCGGCAAACCCGTTGCGAAAAAGAACGTTCACGGCGACTACTGCACTTATAT
ACGGTTCTCCCCCACCCTCGGGAAAAAGGCGGAGCCAGTACACGACATCACTTTCCCAGTTTACCCCGCG
CCACCTTCTCTAGGCACCGGTTCAATTGCCGACCCCTCCCCCCAACTTCTCGGGGACTGTGGGCGATGTG
CGCTCTGCCCACTGACGGGCACCGGAGCCAATTCCCACTCCTTTCAAGACCTAGAAGGTCCATTAGCTGC
AAAGATTCCTCTCTGTTTAAAACTTTATCCATCTTTGCACCTGCAGGCCTCGAGCCGGCGCCAAAGTGGA
TCTCTGCTGTCCCTGTAATAAACCCGAAAATTTTGAATTTTTGTAATTTGTTTTTGTAATTCTTTAGTTT
GTATGTCTGTTGCTATTATGTCTACTATTCTTTCCCCTGCACTGTACCCCCCAATCCCCCCTTTTCTTTT
AAAATTGTGGATGAATACTGCCATTTGTCTCAAGATCTAGAATTCGTTAACGGCGCGCCTCATTACTGCA
GATCCTTTGCCCTAGGACGAGTGCTGGGGCGTCTGTTTCCACTATCGGCGAGCACTTCCACACAGCCATC
GGTCCAGACGGCAGCGCTTCTGCGGGCGATTTGTGTACGCCCGACAGTCCCGGCTCCGGACCGGACGATT
GCGTCGCAGCGACCCTGAGCCCAAGCTGCATCATCGAAATTGCCGTCAACCAAGCTCTGATAGAGTTGGT
CAAGACCAATGCGGAGCATATAAGCCCGGAGCCGAGGAGATCCTGCAAGCTCGGGATGCCTCCGCTCGAA
GTAGCGGGTCTGCTGCTCCATACAAGCCAACCAGGGCCTCCAGAAGAAGATGTTGGCGACCTCGTATTGG
GAATCCCCGAACATGGCCTCGCTCCAGTCAATGACGGCTGTTATGCGGCCATTGTCGGTCAGGACATTGT
TGGAGCCGAAATCGGCGTGCACGAGGTGCCGGACTTCGGGGCAGTCCTCGGCCCAAAGCATCAGCTCATC
GAGAGCCTGGGCGACGGAGGCACTGACGGTGTCGTCCATCACAGTTTGCCAGTGATACACATGGGGATCA
GCAATAGCGCAGATGAAATCGCGCCATGTAGTGTATTGACCGATTCCTTGAGGTCCGAATGGGCCGAACC
CGCTGGTCTGGCTAAGATCGGCGGCAGCGATGGCATCCATGGCCTCGGCGACGGGCTGGAGAACAGCGGG
CAGTTCGGTTTCAGGCAGGTCTTGCAAGGTGACACCCTGTGCACGGCGGGAGATGCAATAGGTCAGGCTC
TCGCTGAACTCCCCAATGTCAAGCACTTCGGGAATAGGGAGAGCGGCGGATGCAAAGTGCCGATAAACAT
AGCGATCTTTGTAGAAACCATCGGCGCAGCTATTCACCCGCAGGACATATCCACGCCCTCCCACATCGAA
GCTGAAAGCCCGAGATTCTTCGCCCTCGGAGAGCTGCATCAGGTCGGAGACGCTGTCGAACTTTTCGATC
AGAAACTTCTCGACAGAGGTAGCGGTGAGTTCAGGCTTTTTCATGGTGGTACCTCTAGAAAGCTTTTTGC
AAAAGCCTAGGCCTCCAAAAAAGCCTCCTCACTACTTCTGGAATAGCTCAGAGGCCGAGGCGGCCTCGGC
CTCTGCATAAATAAAAAAAATTAGTCAGCCATGGGGCGGAGAATGGGCGGAACTGGGCGGAGTTAGGGGC
GGGATGGGCGGAGTTAGGGGCGGGACTATGGTTGCTGACTAATTGAGACGCATGCTTTGCATACTTCTGC
CTGCTGGGGAGCCTGGGGACTTTCCACACCTGGTTGCTGACTAATTGAGATGCAATGCATGGGTCCCCTC
GGGGTTGGGAGGTGGGTCTGAAACGATAATGGTGAATATCCCTGCCTAACTCTATTCACTATAGAAAGTA
CAGCAAAAACTATTCTTAAACCTACCAAGCCTCCTACTATCATTATGAATAATTTTATATACCACAGCCA
ATTTGTTATGTTAAACCAATTCCACAAACTTGCCCATTTATCTAATTCCAATAATTCTTGTTCATTCTTT
TCTTGCTGGTTTTGCGATTCTTCAATTAAGGAGTGTATTAAGCTTGTGTAATTGTTAATTTCTCTGTCCC
ACTCCATCCAGGTCGTGTGATTCCAAATCTGTTCCAGAGATTTATTACTCCAACTAGCATTCCAAGGCAC
AGCAGTGGTGCAAATGAGTTTTCCAGAGCAACCCCAAATCCCCAGGAGCTGTTGATCCTTTAGGTATCTT
TCCACAGCCAGGATTCTTGCCTGGAGCTGCTTGATGCCCCAGACTGTGAGTTGCAACAGATGCTGTTGCG
CCTCAATAGCCCTCAGCAAATTGTTCTGCTGCTGCACTATACCAGACAATAATTGTCTGGCCTGTACCGT
CAGCGTCATTGACGCTGCGCCCATAGTGCTTCCTGCTGCTCCCAAGAACCCAAGGAACAAAGCTCCTATT
CCCACTGCTCTTTTTTCTCTCTGCACCACTCTTCTCTTTGCCTTGGTGGGTGCTACTCCTAATGGTTCAA
TTTTTACTACTTTATATTTATATAATTCACTTCTCCAATTGTCCCTCATATCTCCTCCTCCAGGTCTGAA
GATCAGCGGCCGCTTGCTGTGCGGTGGTCTTACTTTTGTTTTGCTCTTCCTCTATCTTGTCTAAAGCTTC
CTTGGTGTCTTTTATCTCTATCCTTTGATGCACACAATAGAGGGTTGCTACTGTATTATATAATGATCTA
AGTTCTTCTGATCCTGTCTGAAGGGATGGTTGTAGCTGTCCCAGTATTTGTCTACAGCCTTCTGATGTTT
CTAACAGGCCAGGATTAACTGCGAATCGTTCTAGCTCCCTGCTTGCCCATACTATATGTTTTAATTTATA
TTTTTTCTTTCCCCCTGGCCTTAACCGAATTTTTTCCCATCGCGATCTAATTCTCCCCCGCTTAATACTG
ACGCTCTCGCACCCATCTCTCTCCTTCTAGCCTCCGCTAGTCAAAATTTTTGGCGTACTCACCAGTCGCC
GCCCCTCGCCTCTTGCCGTGCGCGCTTCAGCAAGCCGAGTCCTGCGTCGAGAGAGCTCCTCTGGTTTCCC
TTTCGCTTTCAAGTCCCTGTTCGGGCGCCACTGCTAGAGATTTTCCACACTGACTAAAAGGGTCTGAGGG
ATCTCTAGTTACCAGAGTCACACAACAGACGGGCACACACTACTTGAAGCACTCAAGGCAAGCTTTATTG
AGGCTTAAGCAGTGGGTTCCCTAGTTAGCCAGAGAGCTCCCAGGCTCAGATCTGGTCTAACCAGAGAGAC
CCGTTTATGTATCGAGCTAGGCACTTAAATACAATATCTCTGCAATGCGGCAATTCAGTGGTTCGTCCAA
TCCATGTCAGACCCGTCTGTTGCCTTCCTAATAAGGCACGATCGTACCACCTTACTTCCACCAATCGGCA
TGCACGGTGCTTTTTCTCTCCTTGTAAGGCATGTTGCTAACTCATCGTTACCATGTTGCAAGACTACAAG
AGTATTGCATAAGACTACATTAAGCTTGCAGCTCCAGCTTTTGTTCCCTTTAGTGAGGGTTAATTGCGCG
CTTGGCGTAATCATGGTCATAGCTGTTTCCTGTGTGAAATTGTTATCCGCTCACAATTCCACACAACATA
CGAGCCGGAAGCATAAAGTGTAAAGCCTGGGGTGCCTAATGAGTGAGCTAACTCACATTAATTGCGTTGC
GCTCACTGCCCGCTTTCCAGTCGGGAAACCTGTCGTGCCAGCTGCATTAATGAATCGGCCAACGCGCGGG
GAGAGGCGGTTTGCGTATTGGGCGCTCTTCCGCTTCCTCGCTCACTGACTCGCTGCGCTCGGTCGTTCGG
CTGCGGCGAGCGGTATCAGCTCACTCAAAGGCGGTAATACGGTTATCCACAGAATCAGGGGATAACGCAG
GAAAGAACATGTGAGCAAAAGGCCAGCAAAAGGCCAGGAACCGTAAAAAGGCCGCGTTGCTGGCGTTTTT
CCATAGGCTCCGCCCCCCTGACGAGCATCACAAAAATCGACGCTCAAGTCAGAGGTGGCGAAACCCGACA
GGACTATAAAGATACCAGGCGTTTCCCCCTGGAAGCTCCCTCGTGCGCTCTCCTGTTCCGACCCTGCCGC
TTACCGGATACCTGTCCGCCTTTCTCCCTTCGGGAAGCGTGGCGCTTTCTCATAGCTCACGCTGTAGGTA
TCTCAGTTCGGTGTAGGTCGTTCGCTCCAAGCTGGGCTGTGTGCACGAACCCCCCGTTCAGCCCGACCGC
TGCGCCTTATCCGGTAACTATCGTCTTGAGTCCAACCCGGTAAGACACGACTTATCGCCACTGGCAGCAG
CCACTGGTAACAGGATTAGCAGAGCGAGGTATGTAGGCGGTGCTACAGAGTTCTTGAAGTGGTGGCCTAA
CTACGGCTACACTAGAAGAACAGTATTTGGTATCTGCGCTCTGCTGAAGCCAGTTACCTTCGGAAAAAGA
GTTGGTAGCTCTTGATCCGGCAAACAAACCACCGCTGGTAGCGGTGGTTTTTTTGTTTGCAAGCAGCAGA
TTACGCGCAGAAAAAAAGGATCTCAAGAAGATCCTTTGATCTTTTCTACGGGGTCTGACGCTCAGTGGAA
CGAAAACTCACGTTAAGGGATTTTGGTCATGAGATTATCAAAAAGGATCTTCACCTAGATCCTTTTAAAT
TAAAAATGAAGTTTTAAATCAATCTAAAGTATATATGAGTAAACTTGGTCTGACAGTTACCAATGCTTAA
TCAGTGAGGCACCTATCTCAGCGATCTGTCTATTTCGTTCATCCATAGTTGCCTGACTCCCCGTCGTGTA
GATAACTACGATACGGGAGGGCTTACCATCTGGCCCCAGTGCTGCAATGATACCGCGAGACCCACGCTCA
CCGGCTCCAGATTTATCAGCAATAAACCAGCCAGCCGGAAGGGCCGAGCGCAGAAGTGGTCCTGCAACTT
TATCCGCCTCCATCCAGTCTATTAATTGTTGCCGGGAAGCTAGAGTAAGTAGTTCGCCAGTTAATAGTTT
GCGCAACGTTGTTGCCATTGCTACAGGCATCGTGGTGTCACGCTCGTCGTTTGGTATGGCTTCATTCAGC
TCCGGTTCCCAACGATCAAGGCGAGTTACATGATCCCCCATGTTGTGCAAAAAAGCGGTTAGCTCCTTCG
GTCCTCCGATCGTTGTCAGAAGTAAGTTGGCCGCAGTGTTATCACTCATGGTTATGGCAGCACTGCATAA
TTCTCTTACTGTCATGCCATCCGTAAGATGCTTTTCTGTGACTGGTGAGTACTCAACCAAGTCATTCTGA
GAATAGTGTATGCGGCGACCGAGTTGCTCTTGCCCGGCGTCAATACGGGATAATACCGCGCCACATAGCA
GAACTTTAAAAGTGCTCATCATTGGAAAACGTTCTTCGGGGCGAAAACTCTCAAGGATCTTACCGCTGTT
GAGATCCAGTTCGATGTAACCCACTCGTGCACCCAACTGATCTTCAGCATCTTTTACTTTCACCAGCGTT
TCTGGGTGAGCAAAAACAGGAAGGCAAAATGCCGCAAAAAAGGGAATAAGGGCGACACGGAAATGTTGAA
TACTCATACTCTTCCTTTTTCAATATTATTGAAGCATTTATCAGGGTTATTGTCTCATGAGCGGATACAT
ATTTGAATGTATTTAGAAAAATAAACAAATAGGGGTTCCGCGCACATTTCCCCGAAAAGTGCCACCTAAA
TTGTAAGCGTTAATATTTTGTTAAAATTCGCGTTAAATTTTTGTTAAATCAGCTCATTTTTTAACCAATA
GGCCGAAATCGGCAAAATCCCTTATAAATCAAAAGAATAGACCGAGATAGGGT
[37 nt withheld, positions 8944-8980]
AAAGAACGTGGACTCCAACGTCAAAGG
[49 nt withheld, positions 9008-9056]
T
[91 nt withheld, positions 9058-9148]
G
[124 nt withheld, positions 9150-9273]
CCCATTCGCCATTCAGGCTGCGCAACTGTTGGGAAGGGCGATCGGTGCGGGCCTCTTCGCTATTACGCCA
GCTGGCGAAAGGGGGATGTGCTGCAAGGCGATTAAGTTGGGTAACGCCAGGGTTTTCCCAGTCACGACGT
TGTAAAACGACGGCCAGTGAGCGCGCGTAATACGACTCACTATAGGGCGAATTGGGTACGTCCCTAGGCC
TCCAAAAAAGCCTCCTCACTACTTCTGGAATAGCTCAGAGGCCGAGGCGGCCTCGGCCTCTGCATAAATA
AAAAAAATTAGTCAGCCATGGGGCGGAGAATGGGCGGAACTGGGCGGA
Features (pLannotate 1.2.2; 34 found; start..end, strand, type, name):
     14..35      -  rep_origin     SV40 ori (fragment): SV40 origin of replication
     54..175     -  polyA_signal   SV40 poly(A) signal: SV40 polyadenylation signal
    253..486     -  LTR            3' LTR (ΔU3): self-inactivating 3' long terminal repeat (LTR) from HIV-1
    488..507     -  misc_feature   cPPT/CTS (fragment): central polypurine tract and central termination sequence of HIV-1
    558..1146    -  misc_feature   WPRE: woodchuck hepatitis virus posttranscriptional regulatory element
   1197..1238    -  CDS            V5 tag: epitope tag from simian virus 5
   1246..1270    +  protein_bind   attB2: mutant version of attB; recombination site for the Gateway® BP reaction BP Clonase™
   1290..2006    -  CDS            EGFP: EGFP is a basic (constitutively fluorescent) green fluorescent protein published in 1996, derived from Aequorea victoria. It is reported to be a rapidly-maturing weak dimer with moderate acid sensitivity.
   2027..2051    -  protein_bind   attB1: mutant version of attB; recombination site for the Gateway® BP reaction BP Clonase™
   2071..3249    -  promoter       EF-1α promoter: strong constitutive promoter for human elongation factor EF-1α
   3256..3322    -  CDS            small t antigen (fragment): SV40 (simian virus 40) small t antigen
   3387..3504    -  misc_feature   cPPT/CTS: central polypurine tract and central termination sequence of HIV-1
   3573..4594    -  CDS            HygR (fragment): hygromycin B phosphotransferase confers resistance to hygromycin
   4630..4765    -  rep_origin     SV40 ori: SV40 origin of replication
   4789..4860    -  promoter       SV40 promoter (fragment): SV40 enhancer and early promoter
   4861..4884    -  promoter       SV40 promoter (fragment): SV40 early promoter
   4891..4917    -  CDS            Rev (fragment): human immunodeficiency virus 1 (HIV-1) Rev protein; rev; enhances nuclear export of unspliced and incompletely spliced viral mRNAs
   5294..5527    -  misc_feature   RRE: The Rev response element (RRE) of HIV-1 allows for Rev-dependent mRNA export from the nucleus to the cytoplasm.
   5673..6036    -  CDS            HIV-1 gag (fragment): gag protein from human immunodeficiency virus 1; gag
   6020..6145    -  misc_feature   HIV-1 Ψ: packaging signal of human immunodeficiency virus type 1
   6192..6372    -  LTR            5' LTR (truncated): truncated 5' long terminal repeat (LTR) from HIV-1
   6373..6599    -  promoter       RSV promoter: Rous sarcoma virus enhancer/promoter
   6627..6645    -  promoter       T3 promoter: promoter for bacteriophage T3 RNA polymerase
   6690..6706    -  protein_bind   lac operator: The lac repressor binds to the lac operator to inhibit transcription in E. coli. This inhibition can be relieved by adding lactose or isopropyl-β-D-thiogalactopyranoside (IPTG). lac repressor encoded by lacI
   6714..6744    -  promoter       lac promoter: promoter for the E. coli lac operon
   6759..6780    -  protein_bind   CAP binding site: CAP binding activates transcription in the presence of cAMP. E. coli catabolite activator protein
   6793..6885    -  CDS            lacI (fragment): lac repressor; lacI; The lac repressor binds to the lac operator to inhibit transcription in E. coli. This inhibition can be relieved by adding lactose or isopropyl-β-D-thiogalactopyranoside (IPTG).
   7068..7656    -  rep_origin     ori: high-copy-number ColE1/pMB1/pBR322/pUC origin of replication
   7827..8687    -  CDS            AmpR: β-lactamase; bla; confers resistance to ampicillin, carbenicillin, and related antibiotics
   8688..8792    -  promoter       AmpR promoter: bla
   8845..9273    -  rep_origin     f1 ori (sequence partly withheld): f1 bacteriophage origin of replication; arrow indicates direction of (+) strand synthesis
   9278..9433    -  CDS            lacZα (fragment): LacZα fragment of β-galactosidase; lacZ fragment
   9441..9459    +  promoter       T7 promoter: promoter for bacteriophage T7 RNA polymerase
   9480..14      -  rep_origin     SV40 ori (across the origin): SV40 origin of replication
