[The description below was written by a language model from this plasmid's Addgene catalogue record and pLannotate feature annotations shown in this document.]
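Description:
PLEX_313 GFP is a third-generation-style, self-inactivating HIV-1 lentiviral expression plasmid built on the PLEX313 backbone, carrying GFP as a Gateway-cloned insert. In bacteria it is maintained through a high-copy ColE1/pUC-type origin and selected with ampicillin via the β-lactamase gene. The backbone also contains an f1 origin and remnants of a lac/lacZα cloning region flanked by T3 and T7 promoters.

The viral genome is transcribed from a chimeric RSV promoter fused to a truncated 5' LTR, followed by the Ψ packaging signal with a partial gag fragment and the Rev response element, and it ends in a ΔU3 3' LTR that inactivates LTR-driven transcription after integration. An SV40 polyadenylation signal lies downstream of this LTR. Two expression units sit within the genome. An SV40 early promoter/origin drives a hygromycin phosphotransferase gene for selecting transduced mammalian cells. After a cPPT/CTS element, which aids nuclear import of the viral DNA, the human EF-1α promoter drives the insert. The annotation identifies the insert as EGFP, flanked by attB1 and attB2 sites left by Gateway recombination. A V5 epitope tag lies just beyond attB2, but the record does not show whether it is translated in frame with EGFP, which depends on whether the insert retains a stop codon. A WPRE after the cassette enhances transcript stability and expression.

The stated purpose is lentiviral expression of GFP. The plasmid would be co-transfected with separate packaging and envelope plasmids to make virus. A constitutive GFP construct of this kind typically serves as a control or transduction marker alongside other open reading frames in the same backbone, although the record does not say so explicitly.
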