Addgene plasmid #184494: PLEX_313 GFP
Purpose: Lentivirus expression for GFP
Depositing lab: Todd Golub & Peter Tsvetkov. Depositing organization: Broad Institute. Publication: Copper induces cell death by targeting lipoylated TCA cycle proteins. Tsvetkov P, Coy S, Petrova B, Dreishpoon M, Verma A, Abdusamad M, Rossen J, Joesch-Cohen L, Humeidi R, Spangler RD, Eaton JK, Frenkel E, Kocak M, Corsello SM, Lutsenko S, Kanarek N, Santagata S, Golub TR. Science. 2022 Mar 18;375(6586):1254-1261. doi: 10.1126/science.abf0529. Epub 2022 Mar 17. PubMed 35298263.
Backbone
  Vector backbone: PLEX313
  Backbone manufacturer: Broad Isntitiute
  Vector type: Lentiviral
  Selectable markers: Hygromycin
Growth in bacteria
  Bacterial resistance: Ampicillin, 100 μg/mL
  Growth temperature: 37°C
  Growth strain: NEB Stable
  Copy number: High Copy
Gene/Insert
  Gene/Insert name: GFP
  Species: Other
  Cloning method: Gateway Cloning
Terms and licenses: Academic/Nonprofit Terms; Industry Terms: Not Available to Industry
How to cite: PLEX_313 GFP was a gift from Todd Golub & Peter Tsvetkov (Addgene plasmid # 184494 ; http://n2t.net/addgene:184494 ; RRID:Addgene_184494)
